>Addgene plasmid #230573 | AiP1174 - pAAV-AiE2037m-minBG-FlpO-WPRE-HGHpA | addgene full sequence | sequence record 466202 | Addgene NGS Result
GTTTGCAAGCAGCAGATTACGCGCAGAAAAAAAGGATCTCAAGAAGATCCTTTGATCTTTTCTACGGGGT
CTGACGCTCAGTGGAACGAAAACTCACGTTAAGGGATTTTGGTCATGAGATTATCAAAAAGGATCTTCAC
CTAGATCCTTTTAAATTAAAAATGAAGTTTTAAATCAATCTAAAGTATATATGAGTAAACTTGGTCTGAC
AGTTACCAATGCTTAATCAGTGAGGCACCTATCTCAGCGATCTGTCTATTTCGTTCATCCATAGTTGCCT
GACTCCCCGTCGTGTAGATAACTACGATACGGGAGGGCTTACCATCTGGCCCCAGTGCTGCAATGATACC
GCGAGACCCACGCTCACCGGCTCCAGATTTATCAGCAATAAACCAGCCAGCCGGAAGGGCCGAGCGCAGA
AGTGGTCCTGCAACTTTATCCGCCTCCATCCAGTCTATTAATTGTTGCCGGGAAGCTAGAGTAAGTAGTT
CGCCAGTTAATAGTTTGCGCAACGTTGTTGCCATTGCTACAGGCATCGTGGTGTCACGCTCGTCGTTTGG
TATGGCTTCATTCAGCTCCGGTTCCCAACGATCAAGGCGAGTTACATGATCCCCCATGTTGTGCAAAAAA
GCGGTTAGCTCCTTCGGTCCTCCGATCGTTGTCAGAAGTAAGTTGGCCGCAGTGTTATCACTCATGGTTA
TGGCAGCACTGCATAATTCTCTTACTGTCATGCCATCCGTAAGATGCTTTTCTGTGACTGGTGAGTACTC
AACCAAGTCATTCTGAGAATAGTGTATGCGGCGACCGAGTTGCTCTTGCCCGGCGTCAATACGGGATAAT
ACCGCGCCACATAGCAGAACTTTAAAAGTGCTCATCATTGGAAAACGTTCTTCGGGGCGAAAACTCTCAA
GGATCTTACCGCTGTTGAGATCCAGTTCGATGTAACCCACTCGTGCACCCAACTGATCTTCAGCATCTTT
TACTTTCACCAGCGTTTCTGGGTGAGCAAAAACAGGAAGGCAAAATGCCGCAAAAAAGGGAATAAGGGCG
ACACGGAAATGTTGAATACTCATACTCTTCCTTTTTCAATATTATTGAAGCATTTATCAGGGTTATTGTC
TCATGAGCGGATACATATTTGAATGTATTTAGAAAAATAAACAAATAGGGGTTCCGCGCACATTTCCCCG
AAAAGTGCCACCTGACGTCTAAGAAACCATTATTATCATGACATTAACCTATAAAAATAGGCGTATCACG
AGGCCCTTTCGTCTCGCGCGTTTCGGTGATGACGGTGAAAACCTCTGACACATGCAGCTCCCGGAGACGG
TCACAGCTTGTCTGTAAGCGGATGCCGGGAGCAGACAAGCCCGTCAGGGCGCGTCAGCGGGTGTTGGCGG
GTGTCGGGGCTGGCTTAACTATGCGGCATCAGAGCAGATTGTACTGAGAGTGCACCATAAAATTGTAAAC
GTTAATATTTTGTTAAAATTCGCGTTAAATTTTTGTTAAATCAGCTCATTTTTTAACCAATAGACCGAAA
TCGGCAAAATCCCTTATAAATCAAAAGAATAGCCCGAGATAGAGT
[37 nt withheld, positions 1586-1622]
AAAGAACGTGGACTCCAACGTCAAAGG
[141 nt withheld, positions 1650-1790]
G
[46 nt withheld, positions 1792-1837]
A
[95 nt withheld, positions 1839-1933]
TATGCGGTGTGAAATACCGCACAGATGCGTAAGGAGAAAATACCGCATCAGGCGCCCCTGCAGGCAGCTG
CGCGCTCGCTCGCTCACTGAGGCCGCCCGGGCAAAGCCCGGGCGTCGGGCGACCTTTGGTCGCCCGGCCT
CAGTGAGCGAGCGAGCGCGCAGAGAGGGAGTGGCCAACTCCATCACTAGGGGTTCCTGCGGCCGCTCGGT
CCGCACGTGGTTACCTACAAAATCAGAAGGACAGGGAAGGGAGCAGTGGTTCACGCCTGTAATCCCAGCA
ATTTGGGAGGCCAAGGTGGGTAGATCACCTGAGATTAGGAGTTGGAGACCAGCCTGGCCAATATGGTGAA
ACCCCGTCTCTACCAAAAAAACAAAAATTAGCTGAGCCTGGTCATGCATGCCTGGAATCCCAACAACTCG
GGAGGCTGAGGCAGGAGAATCGCTTGAACCCAGGAGGCGGAGATTGCAGTGAGCCAAGATTGTGCCACTG
CACTCCAGCTTGGTTCCCAATAGACCCCGCAGGCCCTACAGGTTGTCTTCCCAACTTGCCCCTTGCTCCA
TACCACCCCCCTCCACCCCATAATATTATAGAAGGACACCTAGTCAGACAAAATGATGCAACTTAATTTT
ATTAGGACAAGGCTGGTGGGCACTGGAGTGGCAACTTCCAGGGCCAGGAGAGGCACTGGGGAGGGGTCAC
AGGGATGCCACCCGTAGATCTCTCGAGCAGCGCTCGGTATCGATGCGGGGAGGCGGCCCAAAGGGAGATC
CGACTCGTCTGAGGGCGAAGGCGAAGACGCGGAAGAGGCCGCAGAGCCGGCAGCAGGCCGCGGGAAGGAA
GGTCCGCTGGATTGAGGGCCGAAGGGACGTAGCAGAAGGACGTCCCGCGCAGAATCCAGGTGGCAACATA
GGCGAGCAGCCAAGGAAAGGACGATGATTTCCCCGACAACACCACGGAATTGTCAGTGCCCAACAGCCGA
GCCCCTGTCCAGCAGCGGGCAAGGCAGGCGGCGATGAGTTCCGCCGTGGCAATAGGGAGGGGGAAAGCGA
AAGTCCCGGAAAGGAGCTGACAGGTGGTGGCAATGCCCCAACCAGTGGGGGTTGCGTCAGCAAACACAGT
GCACACCACGCCACGTTGCCTGACAACGGGCCACAACTCCTCATAAAGAGACAGCAACCAGGATTTATAC
AAGGAGGAGAAAATGAAAGCCATACGGGAAGCAATAGCATGATACAAAGGCATTAAAGCAGCGTATCCAC
ATAGCGTAAAAGGAGCAACATAGTTAAGAATACCAGTCAATCTTTCACAAATTTTGTAATCCAGAGGTTG
ATTATCGATAAGCTTGATATCGAATTCTCAGATCCGCCTGTTGATGTAGCTGCTCAGGTAGTCCAGCACC
TCCTGGCTGATGATGCCGTTCCAGGCGGGGTATCTGATGCTGCCCTCGGCGCTGCCCTTCAGCTGCTCGA
TGTGCTGCCACTCCTCGATGGGGTTGGTCTCGTCCTTCAGGGCGATCATCTCCTTGCTGATGGGGTCGTA
GGCGTAGTACCTGGACACCAGGGCGAAGTAGTGGTCGGGGATGGCGGTGATCTGGTGGGTGTAGGTGGTC
CTGGCCACGGCGGAGGCCCTCTTGTCGCTCCAGTTGCCCACCACGTTTGTCAGCTCGGTCAGGCCCTTCA
TGCTCAGAAAGCTGGTCATCAGGTGCCTGCCGATGTGGCTCTTAGGGCCGTTCTTGATAGCGAAGATGGG
GTAGGGGGCGTTCTTCTTCAGGGCCTTGTTGTAGCTGCGCACCAGGTTGTCCTTCAGCAGCTGGTACTCC
TGCTTGTTGCTGCTGCTGTTGCCGGTCCTGTTCACTCTCTTCAGCACGGGCTCGCTGTTCCTCAGGAACT
CGTCCAGGTACACCAGGGGGTCGATCCTGCCTCTGGCGCTGAAAAAGTAGATGTGCCTGGACACGCTTGT
CTTGGTCTCGGTCACCAGGCACTGAATGATCACGCCCAGGTACTTGTTCTGCACCAGCTTGAAGCTCTTG
GGGTCCACGTTCTTGATGTCGCTGAACCTGCCGCAGTTGATGAATGTGGCCAGGAACAGGAACTGGTACA
GGGTCTTGGTCTTGGTGAACCTGCTGGTGTACTCGAAGCTGTTCAGGATCTTCTCGGTGATCTCCCAGAT
GCTCTCGCCCTCGGACAGCAGGGCCTTCAGCATCTTCTTGCTGTGGCTGTTGCCCTTGTCGGCCTCCTCG
CTGCTCTCGAACTGCAGCTGCAGGCTGGACACGATGTCGGTGATGTCGCTCTGGTGCTTCTGGCCGTTGT
AAGGGATGATGGTGAACTCCCAGGCGGGGATCAGCTTCTTCAGGCTGGCCTCCAGGATGGTGGCCTTCTG
GGTCTTGTACTTGAACTGCAGGCTCTTGTTCACGATGTCGAAGCTCAGGCTGTTGCTGATGATGGTGTTG
TAGCTCATGAAGGTGGCCCTCTTGATGGCGGTGCCGTTGTGGGTGATCATCCAGCACAGGTAGGTCAGCT
CGGCGGCACAGCTGGCGATCTTCTCGCCGCTGGGCCTCTCGAATCTCTCCACGAACTGCCGCACCAGCAC
CTTGGGGGGGGTCTTGCACAGGATGTCGAACTGGCTCATCACCTTCCTCTTCTTCTTAGGAGCCATGGTG
GCCACGCCAGAAGCAAATGTAAGCAATAGATGGCTCTGCCCTGACTTTTATGCCCAGCCCGAGCTCCTTA
AGGACATTGGCATACATCTATCACAACCACAATCCTTTTACTTCTTCTCAACTCTGTCCTTCTCCACAGT
AACTAATTACACTTCCAGCTATTTCAGTAATAGCTTTTTGTTTTCTTGATCATCTCATCACCAAAATGTT
TGTGATTAAGCAGCAGATTCATTATCCTTCATTCATCTCTAAGGCTCTTTTTATCTAGAGCATTTTATTT
TCACTTATAATGGATGTGTTCAAGAAGTACTATTGCTTGTTCTCTAAGACCTTCCCAGAATTGATTTCGC
TTGATGGCATCTCCTATTGTCATTTGATGTGCTACTTTGTCTACACTTGCTGTAAATTGGTACTTAGTTC
TGTAAGATTAGATTTGTGTTGTTTTTTTTTTCCTTTATTTTTGCTTCATAGATTGTGAAGTGTTCTATTT
GGAGATGTATAAAGTTTGAGTGTCTCTTTTTATCTATGACATTAGGTGCCATTAATGATCAATACCCTTG
TTTTCTATGCTAATCATGCCTTTATAGATATTTTTGTTCTCAGATGTTCTTCCTCTAAAATAAAGAATAA
GTTGTTGAAATAATATCTCTCATGCTTTCGTACTCTCATGATTGTCACGCGTGCGGCCGCAGGAACCCCT
AGTGATGGAGTTGGCCACTCCCTCTCTGCGCGCTCGCTCGCTCACTGAGGCCGGGCGACCAAAGGTCGCC
CGACGCCCGGGCGGCCTCAGTGAGCGAGCGAGCGCGCAGCTGCCTGCAGGACATGTGAGCAAAAGGCCAG
CAAAAGGCCAGGAACCGTAAAAAGGCCGCGTTGCTGGCGTTTTTCCATAGGCTCCGCCCCCCTGACGAGC
ATCACAAAAATCGACGCTCAAGTCAGAGGTGGCGAAACCCGACAGGACTATAAAGATACCAGGCGTTTCC
CCCTGGAAGCTCCCTCGTGCGCTCTCCTGTTCCGACCCTGCCGCTTACCGGATACCTGTCCGCCTTTCTC
CCTTCGGGAAGCGTGGCGCTTTCTCATAGCTCACGCTGTAGGTATCTCAGTTCGGTGTAGGTCGTTCGCT
CCAAGCTGGGCTGTGTGCACGAACCCCCCGTTCAGCCCGACCGCTGCGCCTTATCCGGTAACTATCGTCT
TGAGTCCAACCCGGTAAGACACGACTTATCGCCACTGGCAGCAGCCACTGGTAACAGGATTAGCAGAGCG
AGGTATGTAGGCGGTGCTACAGAGTTCTTGAAGTGGTGGCCTAACTACGGCTACACTAGAAGAACAGTAT
TTGGTATCTGCGCTCTGCTGAAGCCAGTTACCTTCGGAAAAAGAGTTGGTAGCTCTTGATCCGGCAAACA
AACCACCGCTGGTAGCGGTGGTTTTTTT
Features (pLannotate 1.2.2; 14 found; start..end, strand, type, name):
    213..1073    -  CDS            AmpR: β-lactamase; bla; confers resistance to ampicillin, carbenicillin, and related antibiotics
   1074..1178    -  promoter       AmpR promoter: bla
   1273..1308    +  CDS            rop (fragment): Rop protein, which maintains plasmids at low copy number; rop
   1410..1459    +  misc_feature   bom (fragment): basis of mobility region from pBR322
   1460..1915    -  rep_origin     f1 ori (sequence partly withheld): f1 bacteriophage origin of replication; arrow indicates direction of (+) strand synthesis
   1934..1985    +  misc_feature   bom (fragment): basis of mobility region from pBR322
   1990..2130    -  repeat_region  AAV2 ITR: inverted terminal repeat of adeno-associated virus serotype 2 inverted
   2170..2646    -  polyA_signal   hGH poly(A) signal: human growth hormone polyadenylation signal
   2678..3266    -  misc_feature   WPRE: woodchuck hepatitis virus posttranscriptional regulatory element
   3266..3290    -  misc_feature   MCS (fragment): pBluescript multiple cloning site
   3291..4589    -  CDS            FLPo: nuclear-targeted site-specific recombinase FLPo is a mouse codon-optimized fusion between the SV40 nuclear localization signal and a thermostable version of the Saccharomyces cerevisiae site-specific recombinase FLP. Recombination occurs at FRT sequences.
   5319..5346    -  repeat_region  AAV2 ITR (fragment): inverted terminal repeat of adeno-associated virus serotype 2 inverted
   5375..5402    -  repeat_region  AAV2 ITR (fragment): inverted terminal repeat of adeno-associated virus serotype 2 inverted
   5475..42      -  rep_origin     ori (across the origin): high-copy-number ColE1/pMB1/pBR322/pUC origin of replication
