[The description below was written by a language model from this plasmid's Addgene catalogue record and pLannotate feature annotations shown in this document.]
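Description:
AiP1174 - pAAV-AiE2037m-minBG-FlpO-WPRE-HGHpA is a 6,021 nt AAV transfer plasmid built on a pAAV2 backbone, intended for packaging recombinant adeno-associated virus that delivers a recombinase to defined brain cell populations. In bacteria it is maintained by a high-copy ColE1/pUC-type origin and selected with ampicillin through the β-lactamase gene and its bla promoter. The backbone also carries an f1 phage origin and small remnants of pBR322 rop and bom sequences. One complete AAV2 inverted terminal repeat is annotated beyond the polyadenylation signal. At the other end of the cassette only two short ITR fragments were detected, which may reflect annotation or sequencing difficulty in this repeat-rich region or a truncated ITR; the record does not resolve which.

Between the ITRs, the expression cassette consists of the AiE2037m enhancer placed upstream of the minBG minimal promoter, followed by FlpO, WPRE and the human growth hormone poly(A) signal. The enhancer and minimal promoter are not annotated in the feature table, but presumably occupy the unannotated stretch between the FLPo coding sequence and the upstream ITR fragments. A minimal promoter has little activity on its own, so the enhancer is meant to determine where transcription occurs; the record does not state which cell types AiE2037m targets. FLPo is a mouse codon-optimized, thermostable FLP recombinase fused to an SV40 nuclear localization signal, and it recombines FRT sites. WPRE boosts transcript stability and expression, and the hGH signal terminates the message. The construct belongs to a collection of enhancer AAVs for genetic access to cortical cell types, and would typically be paired with Flp-dependent reporter or effector alleles or viruses, including intersectional strategies.
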