Addgene plasmid #230573: AiP1174 - pAAV-AiE2037m-minBG-FlpO-WPRE-HGHpA
Purpose: AiE2037m is an enhancer sequence, designed to drive AAV-mediated transgene expression in specific populations of brain cells
Depositing lab: Allen Institute for Brain Science & Bosiljka Tasic. Depositing organization: Allen Institute. Publication: A suite of enhancer AAVs and transgenic mouse lines for genetic access to cortical cell types. Ben-Simon Y, Hooper M, Narayan S, Daigle TL, Dwivedi D, Way SW, Oster A, Stafford DA, Mich JK, Taormina MJ, Martinez RA, Opitz-Araya X, Roth JR, Alexander JR, Allen S, Amster A, Arbuckle J, Ayala A, Baker PM, Bakken TE, Barcelli T, Barta S, Bendrick J, Bertagnolli D, Bielstein C, Bishwakarma P, Bowlus J, Boyer G, Brouner K, Casian B, Casper T, Chakka AB, Chakrabarty R, Chance RK, Chavan S, Clark M, Colbert K, Collman F, Daniel S, Departee M, DiValentin P, Donadio N, Dotson N, Egdorf T, Fliss T, Gabitto M, Garcia J, Gary A, Gasperini M, Gloe J, Goldy J, Gore BB, Graybuck L, Greisman N, Haeseleer F, Halterman C, Haradon Z, Hastings SD, Helback O, Ho W, Hockemeyer D, Huang C, Huff S, Hunker A, Johansen N, Jones D, Juneau Z, Kalmbach B, Kannan M, Khem S, Kussick E, Kutsal R, Larsen R, Lee C, Lee AY, Leibly M, Lenz GH, Li S, Liang E, Lusk N, Madigan Z, Malloy J, Malone J, McCue R, Melchor J, Mollenkopf T, Moosman S, Morin E, Newman D, Ng L, Ngo K, Omstead V, Otto S, Oyama A, Pena N, Pham T, Phillips E, Pom CA, Potekhina L, Ransford S, Ray PL, Rette D, Reynoldson C, Rimorin C, Rocha D, Ruiz A, Sanchez REA, Sawyer L, Sedeno-Cortes A, Sevigny JP, Shapovalova N, Shepard N, Shulga L, Sigler AR, Siverts L, Soliman S, Somasundaram S, Staats B, Stewart K, Szelenyi E, Tieu M, Trader C, Tran A, van Velthoven CTJ, Walker M, Wang Y, Weed N, Wirthlin M, Wood T, Wynalda B, Yao Z, Zhou T, Ariza J, Dee N, Reding M, Ronellenfitch K, Mufti S, Sunkin SM, Smith KA, Esposito L, Waters J, Thyagarajan B, Yao S, Lein ES, Zeng H, Levi BP, Ngai J, Ting JT, Tasic B. Cell. 2025 May 16:S0092-8674(25)00513-6. doi: 10.1016/j.cell.2025.05.002. PubMed 40403729.
Backbone
  Vector backbone: pAAV2
  Vector type: AAV
Growth in bacteria
  Bacterial resistance: Ampicillin, 100 μg/mL
  Growth temperature: 37°C
  Growth strain: NEB Stable
  Copy number: High Copy
Gene/Insert
  Gene/Insert name: FlpO
  Species: Synthetic
  Promoter: minBG
  Cloning method: Restriction Enzyme; 5′ cloning site MluI (unknown if destroyed); 3′ cloning site AflII (unknown if destroyed)
Terms and licenses: Academic/Nonprofit Terms; Industry Terms: Not Available to Industry
How to cite: AiP1174 - pAAV-AiE2037m-minBG-FlpO-WPRE-HGHpA was a gift from Allen Institute for Brain Science & Bosiljka Tasic (Addgene plasmid # 230573 ; http://n2t.net/addgene:230573 ; RRID:Addgene_230573)
